>Addgene plasmid #246084 | pRRL_LYSET_Y34X | addgene full sequence | sequence record 493998 | Addgene NGS Result
CATAATTCACTGGCCGTCGAGATCCGGACTAGTCCTGTGGAATGTGTGTCAGTTAGGGTGTGGAAAGTCC
CCAGGCTCCCCAGCAGGCAGAAGTATGCAAAGCATGCATCTCAATTAGTCAGCAACCAGGTGTGGAAAGT
CCCCAGGCTCCCCAGCAGGCAGAAGTATGCAAAGCATGCATCTCAATTAGTCAGCAACCATAGTCCCGCC
CCTAACTCCGCCCATCCCGCCCCTAACTCCGCCCAGTTCCGCCCATTCTCCGCCCCATGGCTGACTAATT
TTTTTTATTTATGCAGAGGCCGAGGCCGCCTCGGCCTCTGAGCTATTCCAGAAGTAGTGAGGAGGCTTTT
TTGGAGGCCTAGGCTTTTGCAAAAAGCTTACCATGAAAAAGCCTGAACTCACCGCGACGTCTGTCGAGAA
GTTTCTGATCGAAAAGTTCGACAGCGTCTCCGACCTGATGCAGCTCTCGGAGGGCGAAGAATCTCGTGCT
TTCAGCTTCGATGTAGGAGGGCGTGGATATGTCCTGCGGGTAAATAGCTGCGCCGATGGTTTCTACAAAG
ATCGTTATGTTTATCGGCACTTTGCATCGGCCGCGCTCCCGATTCCGGAAGTGCTTGACATTGGGGAATT
TAGCGAGAGCCTGACCTATTGCATCTCCCGCCGTGCACAGGGTGTCACGTTGCAAGACCTGCCTGAAACC
GAACTGCCCGCTGTTCTGCAGCCGGTCGCGGAGGCCATGGATGCGATCGCTGCGGCCGATCTTAGCCAGA
CGAGCGGGTTCGGCCCATTCGGACCGCAAGGAATCGGTCAATACACTACATGGCGTGATTTCATATGCGC
GATTGCTGATCCCCATGTGTATCACTGGCAAACTGTGATGGACGACACCGTCAGTGCGTCCGTCGCGCAG
GCTCTCGATGAGCTGATGCTTTGGGCCGAGGACTGCCCCGAAGTCCGGCACCTCGTGCACGCGGATTTCG
GCTCCAACAATGTCCTGACGGACAATGGCCGCATAACAGCGGTCATTGACTGGAGCGAGGCGATGTTCGG
GGATTCCCAATACGAGGTCGCCAACATCTTCTTCTGGAGGCCGTGGTTGGCTTGTATGGAGCAGCAGACG
CGCTACTTCGAGCGGAGGCATCCGGAGCTTGCAGGATCGCCGCGGCTCCGGGCGTATATGCTCCGCATTG
GTCTTGACCAACTCTATCAGAGCTTGGTTGACGGCAATTTCGATGATGCAGCTTGGGCGCAGGGTCGATG
CGACGCAATCGTCCGATCCGGAGCCGGGACTGTCGGGCGTACACAAATCGCCCGCAGAAGCGCGGCCGTC
TGGACCGATGGCTGTGTAGAAGTACTCGCCGATAGTGGAAACCGACGCCCCAGCACTCGTCCGAGGGCAA
AGGAATAGCACTAGTTAACGCGTCGACCAGCTAGCTGGCCAGTCGACAATCAACCTCTGGATTACAAAAT
TTGTGAAAGATTGACTGGTATTCTTAACTATGTTGCTCCTTTTACGCTATGTGGATACGCTGCTTTAATG
CCTTTGTATCATGCTATTGCTTCCCGTATGGCTTTCATTTTCTCCTCCTTGTATAAATCCTGGTTGCTGT
CTCTTTATGAGGAGTTGTGGCCCGTTGTCAGGCAACGTGGCGTGGTGTGCACTGTGTTTGCTGACGCAAC
CCCCACTGGTTGGGGCATTGCCACCACCTGTCAGCTCCTTTCCGGGACTTTCGCTTTCCCCCTCCCTATT
GCCACGGCGGAACTCATCGCCGCCTGCCTTGCCCGCTGCTGGACAGGGGCTCGGCTGTTGGGCACTGACA
ATTCCGTGGTGTTGTCGGGGAAGCTGACGTCCTTTCCATGGCTGCTCGCCTGTGTTGCCACCTGGATTCT
GCGCGGGACGTCCTTCTGCTACGTCCCTTCGGCCCTCAATCCAGCGGACCTTCCTTCCCGCGGCCTGCTG
CCGGCTCTGCGGCCTCTTCCGCGTCTTCGCCTTCGCCCTCAGACGAGTCGGATCTCCCTTTGGGCCGCCT
CCCCGCCTGGAATTCGAGCTCGGTACCTTTAAGACCAATGACTTACAAGGCAGCTGTAGATCTTAGCCAC
TTTTTAAAAGAAAAGGGGGGACTGGAAGGGCTAATTCACTCCCAACGAAGACAAGATCTGCTTTTTGCTT
GTACTGGGTCTCTCTGGTTAGACCAGATCTGAGCCTGGGAGCTCTCTGGCTAACTAGGGAACCCACTGCT
TAAGCCTCAATAAAGCTTGCCTTGAGTGCTTCAAGTAGTGTGTGCCCGTCTGTTGTGTGACTCTGGTAAC
TAGAGATCCCTCAGACCCTTTTAGTCAGTGTGGAAAATCTCTAGCAGTAGTAGTTCATGTCATCTTATTA
TTCAGTATTTATAACTTGCAAAGAAATGAATATCAGAGAGTGAGAGGAACTTGTTTATTGCAGCTTATAA
TGGTTACAAATAAAGCAATAGCATCACAAATTTCACAAATAAAGCATTTTTTTCACTGCATTCTAGTTGT
GGTTTGTCCAAACTCATCAATGTATCTTATCATGTCTGGCTCTAGCTATCCCGCCCCTAACTCCGCCCAT
CCCGCCCCTAACTCCGCCCAGTTCCGCCCATTCTCCGCCCCATGGCTGACTAATTTTTTTTATTTATGCA
GAGGCCGAGGCCGCCTCGGCCTCTGAGCTATTCCAGAAGTAGTGAGGAGGCTTTTTTGGAGGCCTAGGGA
CGTACCCAATTCGCCCTATAGTGAGTCGTATTACGCGCGCTCACTGGCCGTCGTTTTACAACGTCGTGAC
TGGGAAAACCCTGGCGTTACCCAACTTAATCGCCTTGCAGCACATCCCCCTTTCGCCAGCTGGCGTAATA
GCGAAGAGGCCCGCACCGATCGCCCTTCCCAACAGTTGCGCAGCCTGAATGGCGAATGGG
[124 nt withheld, positions 2931-3054]
C
[91 nt withheld, positions 3056-3146]
A
[49 nt withheld, positions 3148-3196]
CCTTTGACGTTGGAGTCCACGTTCTTT
[37 nt withheld, positions 3224-3260]
ACCCTATCTCGGTCTATTCTTTTGATTTATAAGGGATTTTGCCGATTTCGGCCTATTGGTTAAAAAATGA
GCTGATTTAACAAAAATTTAACGCGAATTTTAACAAAATATTAACGCTTACAATTTAGGTGGCACTTTTC
GGGGAAATGTGCGCGGAACCCCTATTTGTTTATTTTTCTAAATACATTCAAATATGTATCCGCTCATGAG
ACAATAACCCTGATAAATGCTTCAATAATATTGAAAAAGGAAGAGTATGAGTATTCAACATTTCCGTGTC
GCCCTTATTCCCTTTTTTGCGGCATTTTGCCTTCCTGTTTTTGCTCACCCAGAAACGCTGGTGAAAGTAA
AAGATGCTGAAGATCAGTTGGGTGCACGAGTGGGTTACATCGAACTGGATCTCAACAGCGGTAAGATCCT
TGAGAGTTTTCGCCCCGAAGAACGTTTTCCAATGATGAGCACTTTTAAAGTTCTGCTATGTGGCGCGGTA
TTATCCCGTATTGACGCCGGGCAAGAGCAACTCGGTCGCCGCATACACTATTCTCAGAATGACTTGGTTG
AGTACTCACCAGTCACAGAAAAGCATCTTACGGATGGCATGACAGTAAGAGAATTATGCAGTGCTGCCAT
AACCATGAGTGATAACACTGCGGCCAACTTACTTCTGACAACGATCGGAGGACCGAAGGAGCTAACCGCT
TTTTTGCACAACATGGGGGATCATGTAACTCGCCTTGATCGTTGGGAACCGGAGCTGAATGAAGCCATAC
CAAACGACGAGCGTGACACCACGATGCCTGTAGCAATGGCAACAACGTTGCGCAAACTATTAACTGGCGA
ACTACTTACTCTAGCTTCCCGGCAACAATTAATAGACTGGATGGAGGCGGATAAAGTTGCAGGACCACTT
CTGCGCTCGGCCCTTCCGGCTGGCTGGTTTATTGCTGATAAATCTGGAGCCGGTGAGCGTGGGTCTCGCG
GTATCATTGCAGCATTGGGGCCAGATGGTAAGCCCTCCCGTATCGTAGTTATCTACACGACGGGGAGTCA
GGCAACTATGGATGAACGAAATAGACAGATCGCTGAGATAGGTGCCTCACTGATTAAGCATTGGTAACTG
TCAGACCAAGTTTACTCATATATACTTTAGATTGATTTAAAACTTCATTTTTAATTTAAAAGGATCTAGG
TGAAGATCCTTTTTGATAATCTCATGACCAAAATCCCTTAACGTGAGTTTTCGTTCCACTGAGCGTCAGA
CCCCGTAGAAAAGATCAAAGGATCTTCTTGAGATCCTTTTTTTCTGCGCGTAATCTGCTGCTTGCAAACA
AAAAAACCACCGCTACCAGCGGTGGTTTGTTTGCCGGATCAAGAGCTACCAACTCTTTTTCCGAAGGTAA
CTGGCTTCAGCAGAGCGCAGATACCAAATACTGTTCTTCTAGTGTAGCCGTAGTTAGGCCACCACTTCAA
GAACTCTGTAGCACCGCCTACATACCTCGCTCTGCTAATCCTGTTACCAGTGGCTGCTGCCAGTGGCGAT
AAGTCGTGTCTTACCGGGTTGGACTCAAGACGATAGTTACCGGATAAGGCGCAGCGGTCGGGCTGAACGG
GGGGTTCGTGCACACAGCCCAGCTTGGAGCGAACGACCTACACCGAACTGAGATACCTACAGCGTGAGCT
ATGAGAAAGCGCCACGCTTCCCGAAGGGAGAAAGGCGGACAGGTATCCGGTAAGCGGCAGGGTCGGAACA
GGAGAGCGCACGAGGGAGCTTCCAGGGGGAAACGCCTGGTATCTTTATAGTCCTGTCGGGTTTCGCCACC
TCTGACTTGAGCGTCGATTTTTGTGATGCTCGTCAGGGGGGCGGAGCCTATGGAAAAACGCCAGCAACGC
GGCCTTTTTACGGTTCCTGGCCTTTTGCTGGCCTTTTGCTCACATGTTCTTTCCTGCGTTATCCCCTGAT
TCTGTGGATAACCGTATTACCGCCTTTGAGTGAGCTGATACCGCTCGCCGCAGCCGAACGACCGAGCGCA
GCGAGTCAGTGAGCGAGGAAGCGGAAGAGCGCCCAATACGCAAACCGCCTCTCCCCGCGCGTTGGCCGAT
TCATTAATGCAGCTGGCACGACAGGTTTCCCGACTGGAAAGCGGGCAGTGAGCGCAACGCAATTAATGTG
AGTTAGCTCACTCATTAGGCACCCCAGGCTTTACACTTTATGCTTCCGGCTCGTATGTTGTGTGGAATTG
TGAGCGGATAACAATTTCACACAGGAAACAGCTATGACCATGATTACGCCAAGCGCGCAATTAACCCTCA
CTAAAGGGAACAAAAGCTGGAGCTGCAAGCTTAATGTAGTCTTATGCAATACTCTTGTAGTCTTGCAACA
TGGTAACGATGAGTTAGCAACATGCCTTACAAGGAGAGAAAAAGCACCGTGCATGCCGATTGGTGGAAGT
AAGGTGGTACGATCGTGCCTTATTAGGAAGGCAACAGACGGGTCTGACATGGATTGGACGAACCACTGAA
TTGCCGCATTGCAGAGATATTGTATTTAAGTGCCTAGCTCGATACATAAACGGGTCTCTCTGGTTAGACC
AGATCTGAGCCTGGGAGCTCTCTGGCTAACTAGGGAACCCACTGCTTAAGCCTCAATAAAGCTTGCCTTG
AGTGCTTCAAGTAGTGTGTGCCCGTCTGTTGTGTGACTCTGGTAACTAGAGATCCCTCAGACCCTTTTAG
TCAGTGTGGAAAATCTCTAGCAGTGGCGCCCGAACAGGGACTTGAAAGCGAAAGGGAAACCAGAGGAGCT
CTCTCGACGCAGGACTCGGCTTGCTGAAGCGCGCACGGCAAGAGGCGAGGGGCGGCGACTGGTGAGTACG
CCAAAAATTTTGACTAGCGGAGGCTAGAAGGAGAGAGATGGGTGCGAGAGCGTCAGTATTAAGCGGGGGA
GAATTAGATCGCGATGGGAAAAAATTCGGTTAAGGCCAGGGGGAAAGAAAAAATATAAATTAAAACATAT
AGTATGGGCAAGCAGGGAGCTAGAACGATTCGCAGTTAATCCTGGCCTGTTAGAAACATCAGAAGGCTGT
AGACAAATACTGGGACAGCTACAACCATCCCTTCAGACAGGATCAGAAGAACTTAGATCATTATATAATA
CAGTAGCAACCCTCTATTGTGTGCATCAAAGGATAGAGATAAAAGACACCAAGGAAGCTTTAGACAAGAT
AGAGGAAGAGCAAAACAAAAGTAAGACCACCGCACAGCAAGCGGCCGCTGATCTTCAGACCTGGAGGAGG
AGATATGAGGGACAATTGGAGAAGTGAATTATATAAATATAAAGTAGTAAAAATTGAACCATTAGGAGTA
GCACCCACCAAGGCAAAGAGAAGAGTGGTGCAGAGAGAAAAAAGAGCAGTGGGAATAGGAGCTTTGTTCC
TTGGGTTCTTGGGAGCAGCAGGAAGCACTATGGGCGCAGCGTCAATGACGCTGACGGTACAGGCCAGACA
ATTATTGTCTGGTATAGTGCAGCAGCAGAACAATTTGCTGAGGGCTATTGAGGCGCAACAGCATCTGTTG
CAACTCACAGTCTGGGGCATCAAGCAGCTCCAGGCAAGAATCCTGGCTGTGGAAAGATACCTAAAGGATC
AACAGCTCCTGGGGATTTGGGGTTGCTCTGGAAAACTCATTTGCACCACTGCTGTGCCTTGGAATGCTAG
TTGGAGTAATAAATCTCTGGAACAGATTTGGAATCACACGACCTGGATGGAGTGGGACAGAGAAATTAAC
AATTACACAAGCTTAATACACTCCTTAATTGAAGAATCGCAAAACCAGCAAGAAAAGAATGAACAAGAAT
TATTGGAATTAGATAAATGGGCAAGTTTGTGGAATTGGTTTAACATAACAAATTGGCTGTGGTATATAAA
ATTATTCATAATGATAGTAGGAGGCTTGGTAGGTTTAAGAATAGTTTTTGCTGTACTTTCTATAGTGAAT
AGAGTTAGGCAGGGATATTCACCATTATCGTTTCAGACCCACCTCCCAACCCCGAGGGGACCCGACAGGC
CCGAAGGAATAGAAGAAGAAGGTGGAGAGAGAGACAGAGACAGATCCATTCGATTAGTGAACGGATCTCG
ACGGTATCGGTTAACTTTTAAAAGAAAAGGGGGGATTGGGGGGTACAGTGCAGGGGAAAGAATAGTAGAC
ATAATAGCAACAGACATACAAACTAAAGAATTACAAAAACAAATTACAAAAATTCAAAATTTTATCGATA
AGCTTGATGGCCTCCGCGCCGGGTTTTGGCGCCTCCCGCGGGCGCCCCCCTCCTCACGGCGAGCGCTGCC
ACGTCAGACGAAGGGCGCAGCGAGCGTCCTGATCCTTCCGCCCGGACGCTCAGGACAGCGGCCCGCTGCT
CATAAGACTCGGCCTTAGAACCCCAGTATCAGCAGAAGGACATTTTAGGACGGGACTTGGGTGACTCTAG
GGCACTGGTTTTCTTTCCAGAGAGCGGAACAGGCGAGGAAAAGTAGTCCCTTCTCGGCGATTCTGCGGAG
GGATCTCCGTGGGGCGGTGAACGCCGATGATTATATAAGGACGCGCCGGGTGTGGCACAGCTAGTTCCGT
CGCAGCCGGGATTTGGGTCGCGGTTCTTGTTTGTGGATCGCTGTGATCGTCACTTGGTGAGTAGCGGGCT
GCTGGGCTGGCCGGGGCTTTCGTGGCCGCCGGGCCGCTCGGTGGGACGGAAGCGTGTGGAGAGACCGCCA
AGGGCTGTAGTCTGGGTCCGCGAGCAAGGTTGCCCTGAACTGGGGGTTGGGGGGAGCGCAGCAAAATGGC
GGCTGTTCCCGAGTCTTGAATGGAAGACGCTTGTGAGGCGGGCTGTGAGGTCGTTGAAACAAGGTGGGGG
GCATGGTGGGCGGCAAGAACCCAAGGTCTTGAGGCCTTCGCTAATGCGGGAAAGCTCTTATTCGGGTGAG
ATGGGCTGGGGCACCATCTGGGGACCCTGACGTGAAGTTTGTCACTGACTGGAGAACTCGGTTTGTCGTC
TGTTGCGGGGGCGGCAGTTATGGCGGTGCCGTTGGGCAGTGCACCCGTACCTTTGGGAGCGCGCGCCCTC
GTCGTGTCGTGACGTCACCCGTTCTGTTGGCTTATAATGCAGGGTGGGGCCACCTGCCGGTAGGTGTGCG
GTAGGCTTTTCTCCGTCGCAGGACGCAGGGTTCGGGCCTAGGGTAGGCTCTCCTGAATCGACAGGCGCCG
GACCTCTGGTGAGGGGAGGGATAAGTGAGGCGTCAGTTTCTTTGGTCGGTTTTATGTACCTATCTTCTTA
AGTAGCTGAAGCTCCGGTTTTGAACTATGCGCTCGGGGTTGGCGAGTGTGTTTTGTGAAGTTTTTTAGGC
ACCTTTTGAAATGTAATCATTTGGGTCAATATGTAATTTTCAGTGTTAGACTAGTAAATTGTCCGCTAAA
TTCTGGCCGTTTTTGGCTTTTTTGTTAGACGGATGATGAACTTCCGTCAGCGGATGGGATGGATTGGAGT
GGGATTGTATCTGTTAGCCAGTGCAGCAGCATTTTACTATGTTTTTGAAATCAGTGAGACTTAACAACAG
GCTGGCCTTGGAACACATTCAACAGCACCCTGAGGAGCCCCTTGAAGGAACCACATGGACACACTCCTTG
AAAGCTCAATTACTCTCCTTGCCTTTTTGGGTGTGGACAGTTATTTTTCTGGTACCTTACTTACAGATGT
TTTTGTTCCTATACTCTTGTACAAGAGCTGATCCCAAAACAGTGGGCTACTGTATCATCCCTATATGCTT
GGCAGTTATTTGCAATCGCCACCAGGCATTTGTCAAGGCTTCTAATCAGATCAGCAGACTACAACTGATT
GACACGTAA
Features (pLannotate 1.2.2; 28 found; start..end, strand, type, name):
     44..373     +  promoter       SV40 promoter: SV40 enhancer and early promoter
    383..1405    +  CDS            hph: KHYB_ECOLX - Experimental evidence at protein level: Swiss-Prot protein existence level 1. The aminoglycoside phosphotransferases achieve inactivation of their antibiotic substrates by phosphorylation. Only phosphorylates hygromycin and closely related compounds such as demethyl analogs and destomycin. From Escherichia coli.
   1448..2036    +  misc_feature   WPRE: woodchuck hepatitis virus posttranscriptional regulatory element
   2053..2121    +  CDS            nef (fragment): NEF_HV1Z2 - Experimental evidence at protein level: Swiss-Prot protein existence level 1. Extracellular Nef protein targets CD4(+) T-lymphocytes for apoptosis by interacting with CXCR4 surface receptors. From Human immunodeficiency virus type 1 group M subtype D (isolate Z2/CDC-Z34) (HIV-1).
   2123..2356    +  LTR            3' LTR (ΔU3): self-inactivating 3' long terminal repeat (LTR) from HIV-1
   2428..2549    +  polyA_signal   SV40 poly(A) signal: SV40 polyadenylation signal
   2589..2724    +  rep_origin     SV40 ori: SV40 origin of replication
   2745..2763    -  promoter       T7 promoter: promoter for bacteriophage T7 RNA polymerase
   2771..2926    +  CDS            lacZα (fragment): LacZα fragment of β-galactosidase; lacZ fragment
   2931..3359    +  rep_origin     f1 ori (sequence partly withheld): f1 bacteriophage origin of replication; arrow indicates direction of (+) strand synthesis
   3412..3516    +  promoter       AmpR promoter: bla
   3517..4377    +  CDS            AmpR: β-lactamase; bla; confers resistance to ampicillin, carbenicillin, and related antibiotics
   4548..5136    +  rep_origin     ori: high-copy-number ColE1/pMB1/pBR322/pUC origin of replication
   5319..5411    +  CDS            lacI (fragment): lac repressor; lacI; The lac repressor binds to the lac operator to inhibit transcription in E. coli. This inhibition can be relieved by adding lactose or isopropyl-β-D-thiogalactopyranoside (IPTG).
   5424..5445    +  protein_bind   CAP binding site: CAP binding activates transcription in the presence of cAMP. E. coli catabolite activator protein
   5460..5490    +  promoter       lac promoter: promoter for the E. coli lac operon
   5498..5514    +  protein_bind   lac operator: The lac repressor binds to the lac operator to inhibit transcription in E. coli. This inhibition can be relieved by adding lactose or isopropyl-β-D-thiogalactopyranoside (IPTG). lac repressor encoded by lacI
   5559..5577    +  promoter       T3 promoter: promoter for bacteriophage T3 RNA polymerase
   5605..5831    +  promoter       RSV promoter: Rous sarcoma virus enhancer/promoter
   5832..6012    +  LTR            5' LTR (truncated): truncated 5' long terminal repeat (LTR) from HIV-1
   6059..6184    +  misc_feature   HIV-1 Ψ: packaging signal of human immunodeficiency virus type 1
   6168..6531    +  CDS            HIV-1 gag (fragment): gag protein from human immunodeficiency virus 1; gag
   6677..6910    +  misc_feature   RRE: The Rev response element (RRE) of HIV-1 allows for Rev-dependent mRNA export from the nucleus to the cytoplasm.
   7287..7387    +  CDS            Rev (fragment): human immunodeficiency virus 1 (HIV-1) Rev protein; rev; enhances nuclear export of unspliced and incompletely spliced viral mRNAs
   7406..7523    +  misc_feature   cPPT/CTS: central polypurine tract and central termination sequence of HIV-1
   7539..8750    +  promoter       UbC promoter: human ubiquitin C promoter
   8753..8851    +  CDS            TMEM251 (fragment): TM251_CHICK - Experimental evidence at transcript level: Swiss-Prot protein existence level 2. From Gallus gallus (Chicken).
   8856..9146    +  CDS            TMEM251 (fragment): TM251_CHICK - Experimental evidence at transcript level: Swiss-Prot protein existence level 2. From Gallus gallus (Chicken).
