[The description below was written by a language model from this plasmid's Addgene catalogue record and pLannotate feature annotations shown in this document.]
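Description:
pRRL_LYSET_Y34X is a third-generation, self-inactivating HIV-1 lentiviral transfer plasmid built on the pRRL backbone for stable expression of a nonsense variant of human LYSET (also known as TMEM251) in mammalian cells. It is propagated in E. coli through a high-copy ColE1/pUC-type origin with ampicillin resistance (AmpR). An f1 origin and remnants of a lac/T3/T7 cloning region are also present in the bacterial backbone. The viral portion begins with a chimeric RSV promoter fused to a truncated 5' LTR, which makes genomic RNA production Tat-independent. This is followed by the Ψ packaging signal with a partial gag sequence, the Rev response element for Rev-dependent nuclear export, and the cPPT/CTS element that aids nuclear import of the reverse-transcribed genome. The 3' LTR carries the ΔU3 deletion, so the integrated provirus lacks LTR promoter activity, and an SV40 polyadenylation signal and SV40 origin lie downstream.

Within the provirus, the human ubiquitin C (UbC) promoter drives the roughly 400 bp LYSET insert, which carries the Y34X change in isoform 2 numbering (Y72X in isoform 1). The annotation tool detects the open reading frame as two TMEM251 fragments separated by a short gap, matched by homology to the chicken orthologue. This split is consistent with a premature stop codon interrupting the coding sequence, and the record gives the insert species as human. A separate SV40 enhancer/early promoter drives the hygromycin phosphotransferase gene (hph) for selection of transduced cells, and a WPRE downstream enhances transcript stability and expression. The record states the purpose only as stable expression of this truncating variant. The associated publication concerns LYSET's role in lysosomal enzyme trafficking.
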