Addgene plasmid #246084: pRRL_LYSET_Y34X
Purpose: Stable expression of LYSET Y34X (isoform 2; Y72X in isoform 1)
Depositing lab: Wilhelm Palm. Depositing organization: Deutsches Krebsforschungszentrum (DKFZ). Publication: Lysosomal enzyme trafficking factor LYSET enables nutritional usage of extracellular proteins. Pechincha C, Groessl S, Kalis R, de Almeida M, Zanotti A, Wittmann M, Schneider M, de Campos RP, Rieser S, Brandstetter M, Schleiffer A, Muller-Decker K, Helm D, Jabs S, Haselbach D, Lemberg MK, Zuber J, Palm W. Science. 2022 Oct 7;378(6615):eabn5637. doi: 10.1126/science.abn5637. Epub 2022 Oct 7. PubMed 36074822.
Backbone
  Vector backbone: pRRL
  Backbone size w/o insert (bp): 8765
  Total vector size (bp): 9161
  Vector type: Mammalian Expression, Lentiviral
  Selectable markers: Hygromycin
Growth in bacteria
  Bacterial resistance: Ampicillin, 100 μg/mL
  Growth temperature: 37°C
  Growth strain: NEB Stable
  Copy number: Unknown
Gene/Insert
  Gene/Insert name: LYSET Y34X
  Species: H. sapiens (human)
  Insert size (bp): 396
  GenBank ID: NM_015676.3
  Entrez Gene: LYSET (a.k.a. C14orf109, DMAN, GCAF, TMEM251)
  Promoter: UBC
  Cloning method: Gibson Cloning
  Sequencing primers: 5′ CTTAAGTAGCTGAAGCTCCG; 3′ GGGACTTTCCACACCCTAACTG
Terms and licenses: Academic/Nonprofit Terms; Industry Terms: Not Available to Industry
How to cite: pRRL_LYSET_Y34X was a gift from Wilhelm Palm (Addgene plasmid # 246084 ; http://n2t.net/addgene:246084 ; RRID:Addgene_246084)
